>Addgene plasmid #166980 | pTJV1ScKm-rpoB | addgene full sequence | sequence record 325058
TCTCAATTGGTCTAGGTGATTTTAATCACTATACCAATTGAGATGGGCTAGTCAATGATAATTACTAGTC
CTTTTCCTTTGAGTTGTGGGTATCTGTAAATTCTGCTAGACCTTTGCTGGAAAACTTGTAAATTCTGCTA
GACCCTCTGTAAATTCCGCTAGACCTTTGTGTGTTTTTTTTGTTTATATTCAAGTGGTTATAATTTATAG
AATAAAGAAAGAATAAAAAAAGATAAAAAGAATAGATCCCAGCCCTGTGTATAACTCACTACTTTAGTCA
GTTCCGCAGTATTACAAAAGGATGTCGCAAACGCTGTTTGCTCCTCTACAAAACAGACCTTAAAACCCTA
AAGGCTTAAGTAGCACCCTCGCAAGCTCGGTTGCGGCCGCAATCGGGCAAATCGCTGAATATTCCTTTTG
TCTCCGACCATCAGGCACCTGAGTCGCTGTCTTTTTCGTGACATTCAGTTCGCTGCGCTCACGGCTCTGG
CAGTGAATGGGGGTAAATGGCACTACAGGCGCCTTTTATGGATTCATGCAAGGAAACTACCCATAATACA
AGAAAAGCCCGTCACGGGCTTCTCAGGGCGTTTTATGGCGGGTCTGCTATGTGGTGCTATCTGACTTTTT
GCTGTTCAGCAGTTCCTGCCCTCTGATTTTCCAGTCTGACCACTTCGGATTATCCCGTGACAGGTCATTC
AGACTGGCTAATGCACCCAGTAAGGCAGCGGTATCATCAACGGGGTCTGACGCTCAGTGGAACGAAAACT
CACGTTAAGGGATTTTGGTCATGAGATTATCAGCTTTCGCTAAGGATGATTTCTGGAATTCTTCCCTATC
AGTGATAGAGATTGACATCCCTATCAGTGATAGAGATACTGAGCACTGTCCAATCGAAACCCCTGAGTTT
TAGAGCTAGAAATAGCAAGTTAAAATAAGGCTAGTCCGTTATCAACTTGAAAAAGTGGCACCGAGTCGGT
GCTTTTTTTGAAGCTTGGGCCCGAACAAAAACTCATCTCAGAAGAGGATCTGAATAGCGCCGTCGACCAT
CATCATCATCATCATTGAGTTTAAACGGTCTCCAGCTTGGCTGTTTTGGCGGATGAGAGAAGATTTTCAG
CCTGATACAGATTAAATCAGAACGCAGAAGCGGTCTGATAAAACAGAATTTGCCTGGCGGCAGTAGCGCG
GTGGTCCCACCTGACCCCATGCCGAACTCAGAAGTGAAACGCCGTAGCGCCGATGGTAGTGTGGGGTCTC
CCCATGCGAGAGTAGGGAACTGCCAGGCATCAAATAAAACGAAAGGCTCAGTCGAAAGACTGGGCCTTTC
GTTTTATCTGTTGTTTGTCGGTGAACTGGATCCTTACTCGAGTCTAGACTGCAGGCGGATCTTCACCTAG
ATCCGCTTTCCAGTCGGGAAACCTGTCGTGCCAGCTGCATTAATGAATCGGCCAACGCGCGGGGAGAGGC
GGTTTGCGTATTGGGCGCATGCATAAAAACTGTTGTAATTCATTAAGCATTCTGCCGACATGGAAGCCAT
CACAAACGGCATGATGAACCTGAATCGCCAGCGGCATCAGCACCTTGTCGCCTTGCGTATAATATTTGCC
CATGGGGGTGGGCGAAGAACTCCAGCATGAGATCCCCGCGCTGGAGGATCATCCAGCCGGCGTCCCGGAA
AACGATTCCGAAGCCCAACCTTTCATAGAAGGCGGCGGTGGAATCGAAATCTCGTGATGGCAGGTTGGGC
GTCGCTTGGTCGGTCATTTCGAACCCCAGAGTCCCGCTCAGAAGAACTCGTCAAGAAGGCGATAGAAGGC
GATGCGCTGCGAATCGGGAGCGGCGATACCGTAAAGCACGAGGAAGCGGTCAGCCCATTCGCCGCCAAGC
TCTTCAGCAATATCACGGGTAGCCAACGCTATGTCCTGATAGCGGTCCGCCACACCCAGCCGGCCACAGT
CGATGAATCCAGAAAAGCGGCCATTTTCCACCATGATATTCGGCAAGCAGGCATCGCCATGGGTCACGAC
GAGATCCTCGCCGTCGGGCATGCGCGCCTTGAGCCTGGCGAACAGTTCGGCTGGCGCGAGCCCCTGATGC
TCTTCGTCCAGATCATCCTGATCGACAAGACCGGCTTCCATCCGAGTACGTGCTCGCTCGATGCGATGTT
TCGCTTGGTGGTCGAATGGGCAGGTAGCCGGATCAAGCGTATGCAGCCGCCGCATTGCATCAGCCATGAT
GGATACTTTCTCGGCAGGAGCAAGGTGAGATGACAGGAGATCCTGCCCCGGCACTTCGCCCAATAGCAGC
CAGTCCCTTCCCGCTTCAGTGACAACGTCGAGCACAGCTGCGCAAGGAACGCCCGTCGTGGCCAGCCACG
ATAGCCGCGCTGCCTCGTCCTGCAGTTCATTCAGGGCACCGGACAGGTCGGTCTTGACAAAAAGAACCGG
GCGCCCCTGCGCTGACAGCCGGAACACGGCGGCATCAGAGCAGCCGATTGTCTGTTGTGCCCAGTCATAG
CCGAATAGCCTCTCCACCCAAGCGGCCGGAGAACCTGCGTGCAATCCATCTTGTTCAATCATGCGAAACG
ATCCTCATCCTGTCTCTTGATCAGATCTTGATCCCCTGCGCCATCAGATCCTTGGCGGCAAGAAAGCCAT
CCAGTTTACTTTGCAGGGCTTCCCAACCTTACCAGAGGGCGCCCCAGCTGGCAATTCCGGTTCGCTTGCT
GTCCATAAAACCGCCCAGTCTAGCTATCGCCATGTAAGCCCACTGCAAGCTACCTGCTTTCTCTTTGCGC
TTGCGTTTTCCCTTGTCCAGATAGCCCAGTAGCCCCGAAAAGTGCCACCTGCTTACGTGCCGATCAACGT
CTCATTTTCGCCAGATATCGACGTCTAAGAAACCATTATTATCATGACATTAACCTATAAAAATAGGCGT
ATCACGAGGCCCTTTCGTCATAGGCGTATCACGAGGCAGAATTTCAGATAAAAAAAATCCTTAGCTTTCG
CTAAGGATGATTTCTGGAATTCGCGGCCGCTTCTAGAGTTTACAGCTAGCTCAGTCCTAGGTATTATGCT
TAATTAAATGCGCACCCTTAGCGAGAGGTTTATCATTAAGGTCAACCTCTGGATGTTGTTTCGGCATCCT
GCATTGAATCTGAGTTACTGTCTGTTTTCCTGCACCCGACTCACTACGGTCGCGTATGTCCAATCGAAAC
CTTGGAAGGTCCGAACATCGGTCTGATCAACTCTCTGTCCGTCAGGAAACCCGTTTTTTCTGACGTAAGG
GTGCGCAACTTTCATGAAATCCGCTGAATATTTGAACACTTTTAGATTGAGAAATCTCGGCCTACCTGTC
ATGAACAATTTGCATGACATGTCTAAGGCGACTCGCATATCTGTTGAAACACTTCGGTTGTTAATCTATA
CAGCTGATTTTCGCTATAGGATCTACACTGTAGAAAAGAAAGGCCCAGAGAAGAGAATGAGAACCATTTA
CCAACCTTCTCGAGAACTTAAAGCCTTACAAGGATGGGTTCTACGTAACATTTTAGATAAACTGTCGTCA
TCTCCTTTTTCTATTGGATTTGAAAAGCACCAATCTATTTTGAATAATGCTACCCCGCATATTGGGGCAA
ACTTTATACTGAATATTGATTTGGAGGATTTTTTCCCAAGTTTAACTGCTAACAAAGTTTTTGGAGTGTT
CCATTCTCTTGGTTATAATCGACTAATATCTTCAGTTTTGACAAAAATATGTTGTTATAAAAATCTGCTA
CCACAAGGTGCTCCATCATCACCTAAATTAGCTAATCTAATATGTTCTAAACTTGATTATCGTATTCAGG
GTTATGCAGGTAGTCGGGGCTTGATATATACGAGATATGCCGATGACCTCACCTTATCTGCACAGTCTAT
GAAAAAGGTTGTTAAAGCACGTGATTTTTTATTTTCTATAATCCCAAGTGAAGGATTGGTTATTAACTCA
AAAAAAACTTGTATTAGTGGGCCTCGTAGTCAGAGGAAAGTTACAGGTTTAGTTATTTCACAAGAGAAAG
TTGGGATAGGTAGAGAAAAATATAAAGAAATTAGAGCAAAGATACATCATATATTTTGCGGTAAGTCTTC
TGAGATAGAACACGTTAGGGGATGGTTGTCATTTATTTTAAGTGTGGATTCAAAAAGCCATAGGAGATTA
ATAACTTATATTAGCAAATTAGAAAAAAAATATGGAAAGAACCCTTTAAATAAAGCGAAGACCTAAGGAT
CCGGTTGATTGGATCCAATTGACAGCTAGCTCAGTCCTAGGTATCATTGGATCCAATTATAAGGAGGTAA
CGAATGAGTACTGCACTCGCAACGCTGGCTGGGAAGCTGGCTGAACGTGTCGGCATGGATTCTGTCGACC
CACAGGAACTGATCACCACTCTTCGCCAGACGGCATTTAAAGGTGATGCCAGCGATGCGCAGTTCATCGC
ATTACTGATCGTTGCCAACCAGTACGGCCTTAATCCGTGGACGAAAGAAATTTACGCCTTTCCTGATAAG
CAGAATGGCATCGTTCCGGTGGTGGGCGTTGATGGCTGGTCCCGCATCATCAATGAAAACCAGCAGTTTG
ATGGCATGGACTTTGAGCAGGACAATGAATCCTGTACATGCCGGATTTACCGCAAGGACCGTAATCATCC
GATCTGCGTTACCGAATGGATGGATGAATGCCGCCGCGAACCATTCAAAACTCGCGAAGGCAGAGAAATC
ACGGGGCCGTGGCAGTCGCATCCCAAACGGATGTTACGTCATAAAGCCATGATTCAGTGTGCCCGTCTGG
CCTTCGGATTTGCTGGTATCTATGACAAGGATGAAGCCGAGCGCATTGTCGAAAATACTGCATACACTGC
AGAACGTCAGCCGGAACGCGACATCACTCCGGTTAACGATGAAACCATGCAGGAGATTAACACTCTGCTG
ATCGCCCTGGATAAAACATGGGATGACGACTTATTGCCGCTCTGTTCCCAGATATTTCGCCGCGACATTC
GTGCATCGTCAGAACTGACACAGGCCGAAGCAGTAAAAGCTCTTGGATTCCTGAAACAGAAAGCCGCAGA
GCAGAAGGTGGCAGCATGAACGCGTGCTAGAGGCATCAAATAAAACGAAAGGCTCAGTCGAAAGACTGGG
CCTTTCGTTTTATCTGTTGTTTGTCGGTGAACGCTCTCCTGAGTAGGACAAATCCGCCGCCCTAGACCTA
GGCGTTCGGCTGCGGCGAGCGGTATCAGCTCGAGTCTAGACTGCAGGCGTAACGGTGAACAGTTGTTCTA
CTTTTGTTTGTTAGTCTTGATGCTTCACTGATAGATACAAGAGCCATAAGAACCTCAGATCCTTCCGTAT
TTAGCCAGTATGTTCTCTAGTGTGGTTCGTTGTTTTTGCGTGAGCCATGAGAACGAACCATTGAGATCAT
ACTTACTTTGCATGTCACTCAAAAATTTTGCCTCAAAACTGGTGAGCTGAATTTTTGCAGTTAAAGCATC
GTGTAGTGTTTTTCTTAGTCCGTTACGTAGGTAGGAATCTGATGTAATGGTTGTTGGTATTTTGTCACCA
TTCATTTTTATCTGGTTGTTCTCAAGTTCGGTTACGAGATCCATTTGTCTATCTAGTTCAACTTGGAAAA
TCAACGTATCAGTCGGGCGGCCTCGCTTATCAACCACCAATTTCATATTGCTGTAAGTGTTTAAATCTTT
ACTTATTGGTTTCAAAACCCATTGGTTAAGCCTTTTAAACTCATGGTAGTTATTTTCAAGCATTAACATG
AACTTAAATTCATCAAGGCTAATCTCTATATTTGCCTTGTGAGTTTTCTTTTGTGTTAGTTCTTTTAATA
ACCACTCATAAATCCTCATAGAGTATTTGTTTTCAAAAGACTTAACATGTTCCAGATTATATTTTATGAA
TTTTTTTAACTGGAAAAGATAAGGCAATATCTCTTCACTAAAAACTAATTCTAATTTTTCGCTTGAGAAC
TTGGCATAGTTTGTCCACTGGAAAATCTCAAAGCCTTTAACCAAAGGATTCCTGATTTCCACAGTTCTCG
TCATCAGCTCTCTGGTTGCTTTAGCTAATACACCATAAGCATTTTCCCTACTGATGTTCATCATCTGAGC
GTATTGGTTATAAGTGAACGATACCGTCCGTTCTTTCCTTGTAGGGTTTTCAATCGTGGGGTTGAGTAGT
GCCACACAGCATAAAATTAGCTTGGTTTCATGCTCCGTTAAGTCATAGCGACTAATCGCTAGTTCATTTG
CTTTGAAAACAACTAATTCAGACATACA
Features (pLannotate 1.2.2; 21 found; start..end, strand, type, name):
     45..267     -  rep_origin     pSC101 ori: low-copy replication origin that requires the Rep101 protein
    802..823     -  terminator     bacterial terminator (fragment): putative bacterial transcription terminator
    833..851     +  protein_bind   tet operator: tetO; bacterial operator O2 for the tetR and tetA genes tetracycline repressor TetR
    857..876     +  promoter       H1-2O2 promoter (fragment): doxycycline-inducible variant of the human H1 RNA promoter (Henriksen et al., 2007)
    907..982     +  misc_RNA       gRNA scaffold: guide RNA scaffold for the Streptococcus pyogenes CRISPR/Cas9 system
   1048..1065    +  CDS            capTEV™ (fragment): composite tag for in vivo biotinylation, TEV protease cleavage, and 6xHis tagging
   1172..1287    +  ncRNA          5S rRNA: Accession: RF00001 - 5S ribosomal RNA
   1291..1337    +  terminator     rrnB T1 terminator: transcription terminator T1 from the E. coli rrnB gene
   1403..1488    -  CDS            lacI (fragment): lac repressor; lacI; The lac repressor binds to the lac operator to inhibit transcription in E. coli. This inhibition can be relieved by adding lactose or isopropyl-β-D-thiogalactopyranoside (IPTG).
   1499..1615    -  CDS            CmR (fragment): chloramphenicol acetyltransferase; cat; confers resistance to chloramphenicol
   1615..1767    -  CDS            ble (fragment): BLE_KLEPN - Experimental evidence at protein level: Swiss-Prot protein existence level 1. Binding protein with a strong affinity to the bleomycin family of antibiotics. Binds to CL990; an antimitotic-antibiotic compound. From Klebsiella pneumoniae.
   1791..2582    -  CDS            neo: KKA2_KLEPN - Also known as kan, nptII. Experimental evidence at protein level: Swiss-Prot protein existence level 1. Resistance to kanamycin, neomycin, paromomycin, ribostamycin, butirosin and gentamicin B. From Klebsiella pneumoniae.
   2614..2832    -  CDS            tnpA (fragment): TN5P_ECOLX - Also known as tnp. Experimental evidence at protein level: Swiss-Prot protein existence level 1. Mediates transposition of transposon Tn5 by a 'cut and paste' mechanism. First, the monomeric transposase binds the 19 bp inverted DNA repeats flanking the transposon. Then, dimerization of the DNA- bound transposase creates a synaptic DNA complex. After nicking of the first DNA strand, excision of the transposon proceeds through a series of intermediates. The transposase then mediates the insertion of the transposon at a new site by strand transfer. The activity of the wild- type tran
   2981..3024    -  terminator     bacterial terminator: putative bacterial transcription terminator
   3027..3048    +  misc_feature   BioBrick prefix: BioBrick prefix for parts that do not start with "ATG"
   3052..3080    +  promoter       J23119 promoter (fragment): bacterial promoter (Registry of Standard Biological Parts BBa J23119)
   3304..4263    +  CDS            RT86_ECOLX: Protein predicted: Swiss-Prot protein existence level 4. Participates in the synthesis of a msDNA (a branched RNA linked by a 2',5'-phosphodiester linkage to a single-stranded DNA) of unknown function. The retron transcript serves as primer and template to the reaction, and codes for the RT. From Escherichia coli.
   4289..4314    +  promoter       J23119(SpeI) promoter (fragment): bacterial promoter (Registry of Standard Biological Parts BBa J23119) modified to end with an SpeI site
   4344..5129    +  CDS            Beta: single-stranded DNA binding recombinase in the λ Red system; bet; mediates pairing of a single-stranded DNA with a complementary target
   5147..5233    +  terminator     rrnB T1 terminator: Escherichia coli rrnB; transcription terminator T1 from the E. coli rrnB gene
   5375..6325    -  CDS            Rep101: RepA protein needed for replication with the pSC101 origin; rep101
