>Addgene plasmid #166980 | pTJV1ScKm-rpoB | addgene full sequence | sequence record 331333 | Addgene NGS Result
GCCTTAGACATGTCATGCAAATTGTTCATGACAGGTAGGCCGAGATTTCTCAATCTAAAAGTGTTCAAAT
ATTCAGCGGATTTCATGAAAGTTGCGCACCCTTACGTCAGAAAAAACGGGTTTCCTGACGGACAGAGAGT
TGATCAGACCGATGTTCGGACCTTCCAAGGTTTCGATTGGACATACGCGACCGTAGTGAGTCGGGTGCAG
GAAAACAGACAGTAACTCAGATTCAATGCAGGATGCCGAAACAACATCCAGAGGTTGACCTTAATGATAA
ACCTCTCGCTAAGGGTGCGCATTTAATTAAGCACCATACCTAGGACTGAGCTAGCTGTCAACTCTAGAAG
CGGCCGCGAATTCCAGAAATCATCCTTAGCGAAAGCTAAGGATTTTTTTTATCTGAAATTCTGCCTCGTG
ATACGCCTATGACGAAAGGGCCTCGTGATACGCCTATGACGAAAGGGCCTCGTGATACGCCTATTTTTAT
AGGTTAATGTCATGATAATAATGGTTTCTTAGACGTCGATATCTGGCGAAAATGAGACGTTGATCGGCAC
GTAAGCAGGTGGCACTTTTCGGGGAAATGTGCGCGGAACCCCTATTTGTTTATTTTTCTAAATACATTCA
AATATGTATCCGCTCATGAGACAATAACCCTGGTAGCGACCGAGTGAGCTAGACCCGAAAAGTGCAACCT
GGGATGAATGTCAGCTACTGGGCTATCTGGACAAGGGAAAACGCAAGCGCAAAGAGAAAGCAGGTAGCTT
GCAGTGGGCTTACATGGCGATAGCTAGACTGGGCGGTTTTATGGACAGCAAGCGAACCGGAATTGCCAGC
TGGGGCGCCCTCTGGTAAGGTTGGGAAGCCCTGCAAAGTAAACTGGATGGCTTTCTTGCCGCCAAGGATC
TGATGGCGCAGGGGATCAAGATCTGATCAAGAGACAGGATGAGGATCGTTTCGCATGATTGAACAAGATG
GATTGCACGCAGGTTCTCCGGCCGCTTGGGTGGAGAGGCTATTCGGCTATGACTGGGCACAACAGACAAT
CGGCTGCTCTGATGCCGCCGTGTTCCGGCTGTCAGCGCAGGGGCGCCCGGTTCTTTTTGTCAAGACCGAC
CTGTCCGGTGCCCTGAATGAACTGCAGGACGAGGCAGCGCGGCTATCGTGGCTGGCCACGACGGGCGTTC
CTTGCGCAGCTGTGCTCGACGTTGTCACTGAAGCGGGAAGGGACTGGCTGCTATTGGGCGAAGTGCCGGG
GCAGGATCTCCTGTCATCTCACCTTGCTCCTGCCGAGAAAGTATCCATCATGGCTGATGCAATGCGGCGG
CTGCATACGCTTGATCCGGCTACCTGCCCATTCGACCACCAAGCGAAACATCGCATCGAGCGAGCACGTA
CTCGGATGGAAGCCGGTCTTGTCGATCAGGATGATCTGGACGAAGAGCATCAGGGGCTCGCGCCAGCCGA
ACTGTTCGCCAGGCTCAAGGCGCGCATGCCCGACGGCGAGGATCTCGTCGTGACCCATGGCGATGCCTGC
TTGCCGAATATCATGGTGGAAAATGGCCGCTTTTCTGGATTCATCGACTGTGGCCGGCTGGGTGTGGCGG
ACCGCTATCAGGACATAGCGTTGGCTACCCGTGATATTGCTGAAGAGCTTGGCGGCGAATGGGCTGACCG
CTTCCTCGTGCTTTACGGTATCGCCGCTCCCGATTCGCAGCGCATCGCCTTCTATCGCCTTCTTGACGAG
TTCTTCTGAGCGGGACTCTGGGGTTCGAAATGACCGACCAAGCGACGCCCAACCTGCCATCACGAGATTT
CGATTCCACCGCCGCCTTCTATGAAAGGTTGGGCTTCGGAATCGTTTTCCGGGACGCCGGCTGGATGATC
CTCCAGCGCGGGGATCTCATGCTGGAGTTCTTCGCCCACCCCCATGGGCAAATATTATACGCAAGGCGGC
TAGACTCGAGTAAGGATCCAGTTCACCGACAAACAACAGATAAAACGAAAGGCCCAGTCTTTCGACTGAG
CCTTTCGTTTTATTTGATGCCTGGCAGTTCCCTACTCTCGCATGGGGAGACCCCACACTACCATCGGCGC
TACGGCGTTTCACTTCTGAGTTCGGCATGGGGTCAGGTGGGACCACCGCGCTACTGCCGCCAGGCAAATT
CTGTTTTATCAGACCGCTTCTGCGTTCTGATTTAATCTGTATCAGGCTGAAAATCTTCTCTCATCCGCCA
AAACAGCCAAGCTGGAGACCGTTTAAACTCAATGATGATGATGATGATGGTCGACGGCGCTATTCAGATC
CTCTTCTGAGATGAGTTTTTGTTCGGGCCCAAGCTTCAAAAAAAGCACCGACTCGGTGCCACTTTTTCAA
GTTGATAACGGACTAGCCTTATTTTAACTTGCTATTTCTAGCTCTAAAACTCAGGGGTTTCGATTGGACA
GTGCTCAGTATCTCTATCACTGATAGGGATGTCAATCTCTATCACTGATAGGGAAGAATTCCAGAAATCA
TCCTTAGCGAAAGCTGATAATCTCATGACCAAAATCCCTTAACGTGAGTTTTCGTTCCACTGAGCGTCAG
ACCCCGTTGATGATACCGCTGCCTTACTGGGTGCATTAGCCAGTCTGAATGACCTGTCACGGGATAATCC
GAAGTGGTCAGACTGGAAAATCAGAGGGCAGGAACTGCTGAACAGCAAAAAGTCAGATAGCACCACATAG
CAGACCCGCCATAAAACGCCCTGAGAAGCCCGTGACGGGCTTTTCTTGTATTATGGGTAGTTTCCTTGCA
TGAATCCATAAAAGGCGCCTGTAGTGCCATTTACCCCCATTCACTGCCAGAGCCGTGAGCGCAGCGAACT
GAATGTCACGAAAAAGACAGCGACTCAGGTGCCTGATGGTCGGAGACAAAAGGAATATTCAGCGATTTGC
CCGATTGCGGCCGCAACCGAGCTTGCGAGGGTGCTACTTAAGCCTTTAGGGTTTTAAGGTCTGTTTTGTA
GAGGAGCAAACAGCGTTTGCGACATCCTTTTGTAATACTGCGGAACTGACTAAAGTAGTGAGTTATACAC
AGGGCTGGGATCTATTCTTTTTATCTTTTTTTATTCTTTCTTTATTCTATAAATTATAACCACTTGAATA
TAAACAAAAAAAACACACAAAGGTCTAGCGGAATTTACAGAGGGTCTAGCAGAATTTACAAGTTTTCCAG
CAAAGGTCTAGCAGAATTTACAGATACCCACAACTCAAAGGAAAAGGACTAGTAATTATCATTGACTAGC
CCATCTCAATTGGTATAGTGATTAAAATCACCTAGACCAATTGAGATGTATGTCTGAATTAGTTGTTTTC
AAAGCAAATGAACTAGCGATTAGTCGCTATGACTTAACGGAGCATGAAACCAAGCTAATTTTATGCTGTG
TGGCACTACTCAACCCCACGATTGAAAACCCTACAAGGAAAGAACGGACGGTATCGTTCACTTATAACCA
ATACGTTCAGATGATGAACATCAGTAGGGAAAATGCTTATGGTGTATTAGCTAAAGCAACCAGAGAGCTG
ATGACGAGAACTGTGGAAATCAGGAATCCTTTGGTTAAAGGCTTTGAGATTTTCCAGTGGACAAACTATG
CCAAGTTCTCAAGCGAAAAATTAGAATTAGTTTTTAGTGAAGAGATATTGCCTTATCTTTTCCAGTTAAA
AAAATTCATAAAATATAATCTGGAACATGTTAAGTCTTTTGAAAACAAATACTCTATGAGGATTTATGAG
TGGTTATTAAAAGAACTAACACAAAAGAAAACTCACAAGGCAAATATAGAGATTAGCCTTGATGAATTTA
AGTTCATGTTAATGCTTGAAAATAACTACCATGAGTTTAAAAGGCTTAACCAATGGGTTTTGAAACCAAT
AAGTAAAGATTTAAACACTTACAGCAATATGAAATTGGTGGTTGATAAGCGAGGCCGCCCGACTGATACG
TTGATTTTCCAAGTTGAACTAGATAGACAAATGGATCTCGTAACCGAACTTGAGAACAACCAGATAAAAA
TGAATGGTGACAAAATACCAACAACCATTACATCAGATTCCTACCTACATAACGGACTAAGAAAAACACT
ACACGATGCTTTAACTGCAAAAATTCAGCTCACCAGTTTTGAGGCAAAATTTTTGAGTGACATGCAAAGT
AAGTATGATCTCAATGGTTCGTTCTCATGGCTCACGCAAAAACAACGAACCACACTAGAGAACATACTGG
CTAAATACGGAAGGATCTGAGGTTCTTATGGCTCTTGTATCTATCAGTGAAGCATCAAGACTAACAAACA
AAAGTAGAACAACTGTTCACCGTTACGCCTGCAGTCTAGACTCGAGCTGATACCGCTCGCCGCAGCCGAA
CGCCCTAGGTCTAGGGCGGCGGATTTGTCCTACTCAGGAGAGCGTTCACCGACAAACAACAGATAAAACG
AAAGGCCCAGTCTTTCGACTGAGCCTTTCGTTTTATTTGATGCCTCTAGCACGCGTTCATGCTGCCACCT
TCTGCTCTGCGGCTTTCTGTTTCAGGAATCCAAGAGCTTTTACTGCTTCGGCCTGTGTCAGTTCTGACGA
TGCACGAATGTCGCGGCGAAATATCTGGGAACAGAGCGGCAATAAGTCGTCATCCCATGTTTTATCCAGG
GCGATCAGCAGAGTGTTAATCTCCTGCATGGTTTCATCGTTAACCGGAGTGATGTCGCGTTCCGGCTGAC
GTTCTGCAGTGTATGCAGTATTTTCGACAATGCGCTCGGCTTCATCCTTGTCATAGATACCAGCAAATCC
GAAGGCCAGACGGGCACACTGAATCATGGCTTTATGACGTAACATCCGTTTGGGATGCGACTGCCACGGC
CCCGTGATTTCTCTGCCTTCGCGAGTTTTGAATGGTTCGCGGCGGCATTCATCCATCCATTCGGTAACGC
AGATCGGATGATTACGGTCCTTGCGGTAAATCCGGCATGTACAGGATTCATTGTCCTGCTCAAAGTCCAT
GCCATCAAACTGCTGGTTTTCATTGATGATGCGGGACCAGCCATCAACGCCCACCACCGGAACGATGCCA
TTCTGCTTATCAGGAAAGGCGTAAATTTCTTTCGTCCACGGATTAAGGCCGTACTGGTTGGCAACGATCA
GTAATGCGATGAACTGCGCATCGCTGGCATCACCTTTAAATGCCGTCTGGCGAAGAGTGGTGATCAGTTC
CTGTGGGTCGACAGAATCCATGCCGACACGTTCAGCCAGCTTCCCAGCCAGCGTTGCGAGTGCAGTACTC
ATTCGTTACCTCCTTATAATTGGATCCAATGATACCTAGGACTGAGCTAGCTGTCAATTGGATCCAATCA
ACCGGATCCTTAGGTCTTCGCTTTATTTAAAGGGTTCTTTCCATATTTTTTTTCTAATTTGCTAATATAA
GTTATTAATCTCCTATGGCTTTTTGAATCCACACTTAAAATAAATGACAACCATCCCCTAACGTGTTCTA
TCTCAGAAGACTTACCGCAAAATATATGATGTATCTTTGCTCTAATTTCTTTATATTTTTCTCTACCTAT
CCCAACTTTCTCTTGTGAAATAACTAAACCTGTAACTTTCCTCTGACTACGAGGCCCACTAATACAAGTT
TTTTTTGAGTTAATAACCAATCCTTCACTTGGGATTATAGAAAATAAAAAATCACGTGCTTTAACAACCT
TTTTCATAGACTGTGCAGATAAGGTGAGGTCATCGGCATATCTCGTATATATCAAGCCCCGACTACCTGC
ATAACCCTGAATACGATAATCAAGTTTAGAACATATTAGATTAGCTAATTTAGGTGATGATGGAGCACCT
TGTGGTAGCAGATTTTTATAACAACATATTTTTGTCAAAACTGAAGATATTAGTCGATTATAACCAAGAG
AATGGAACACTCCAAAAACTTTGTTAGCAGTTAAACTTGGGAAAAAATCCTCCAAATCAATATTCAGTAT
AAAGTTTGCCCCAATATGCGGGGTAGCATTATTCAAAATAGATTGGTGCTTTTCAAATCCAATAGAAAAA
GGAGATGACGACAGTTTATCTAAAATGTTACGTAGAACCCATCCTTGTAAGGCTTTAAGTTCTCGAGAAG
GTTGGTAAATGGTTCTCATTCTCTTCTCTGGGCCTTTCTTTTCTACAGTGTAGATCCTATAGCGAAAATC
AGCTGTATAGATTAACAACCGAAGTGTTTCAACAGATATGCGAGTC
Features (pLannotate 1.2.2; 21 found; start..end, strand, type, name):
    316..341     -  promoter       J23119(SpeI) promoter (fragment): bacterial promoter (Registry of Standard Biological Parts BBa J23119) modified to end with an SpeI site
    342..363     -  misc_feature   BioBrick prefix: BioBrick prefix for parts that do not start with "ATG"
    366..409     +  terminator     bacterial terminator: putative bacterial transcription terminator
    592..662     +  promoter       AmpR promoter (fragment): bla
    697..933     +  CDS            tnpA (fragment): TN5P_ECOLX - Also known as tnp. Experimental evidence at protein level: Swiss-Prot protein existence level 1. Mediates transposition of transposon Tn5 by a 'cut and paste' mechanism. First, the monomeric transposase binds the 19 bp inverted DNA repeats flanking the transposon. Then, dimerization of the DNA- bound transposase creates a synaptic DNA complex. After nicking of the first DNA strand, excision of the transposon proceeds through a series of intermediates. The transposase then mediates the insertion of the transposon at a new site by strand transfer. The activity of the wild- type tran
    965..1756    +  CDS            neo: KKA2_KLEPN - Also known as kan, nptII. Experimental evidence at protein level: Swiss-Prot protein existence level 1. Resistance to kanamycin, neomycin, paromomycin, ribostamycin, butirosin and gentamicin B. From Klebsiella pneumoniae.
   1780..1932    +  CDS            ble (fragment): BLE_KLEPN - Experimental evidence at protein level: Swiss-Prot protein existence level 1. Binding protein with a strong affinity to the bleomycin family of antibiotics. Binds to CL990; an antimitotic-antibiotic compound. From Klebsiella pneumoniae.
   1932..1958    +  CDS            CmR (fragment): chloramphenicol acetyltransferase; cat; confers resistance to chloramphenicol
   2000..2046    -  terminator     rrnB T1 terminator: transcription terminator T1 from the E. coli rrnB gene
   2048..2163    -  ncRNA          5S rRNA: Accession: RF00001 - 5S ribosomal RNA
   2272..2289    -  CDS            capTEV™ (fragment): composite tag for in vivo biotinylation, TEV protease cleavage, and 6xHis tagging
   2355..2430    -  misc_RNA       gRNA scaffold: guide RNA scaffold for the Streptococcus pyogenes CRISPR/Cas9 system
   2461..2480    -  promoter       H1-2O2 promoter (fragment): doxycycline-inducible variant of the human H1 RNA promoter (Henriksen et al., 2007)
   2486..2504    -  protein_bind   tet operator: tetO; bacterial operator O2 for the tetR and tetA genes tetracycline repressor TetR
   2514..2535    +  terminator     bacterial terminator (fragment): putative bacterial transcription terminator
   3070..3292    +  rep_origin     pSC101 ori: low-copy replication origin that requires the Rep101 protein
   3340..4290    +  CDS            Rep101(Ts): temperature-sensitive version of the RepA protein needed for replication with the pSC101 origin (Armstrong et al., 1984); rep101 encoding an A56V mutation
   4433..4519    -  terminator     rrnB T1 terminator: Escherichia coli rrnB; transcription terminator T1 from the E. coli rrnB gene
   4537..5322    -  CDS            Beta: single-stranded DNA binding recombinase in the λ Red system; bet; mediates pairing of a single-stranded DNA with a complementary target
   5352..5377    -  promoter       J23119(SpeI) promoter (fragment): bacterial promoter (Registry of Standard Biological Parts BBa J23119) modified to end with an SpeI site
   5403..86      -  CDS            RT86_ECOLX (across the origin): Protein predicted: Swiss-Prot protein existence level 4. Participates in the synthesis of a msDNA (a branched RNA linked by a 2',5'-phosphodiester linkage to a single-stranded DNA) of unknown function. The retron transcript serves as primer and template to the reaction, and codes for the RT. From Escherichia coli.
