[The description below was written by a language model from this plasmid's Addgene catalogue record and pLannotate feature annotations shown in this document.]
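Description:
pTJV1ScKm-rpoB is a low-copy bacterial plasmid of about 6.3 kb for retron-mediated recombineering in Escherichia coli, combining in vivo single-stranded DNA production, a λ Red annealing protein and a guide RNA for Cas9 counterselection. It replicates from the pSC101 origin with its cognate Rep101 (RepA) protein. The catalogue describes the origin as temperature sensitive, and one of the two sequence records annotates the A56V Rep101(Ts) variant, which fits propagation at a permissive low temperature and allows the plasmid to be cured between editing rounds. Selection is by kanamycin through the Tn5-derived neo/nptII gene. This cassette, which carries flanking Tn5 remnants (tnpA and ble fragments), was introduced by Gibson assembly to replace the spectinomycin marker of the parent pTJV1Sc-rpoB, and is the only stated difference from it.

The editing module is driven by J23119-type constitutive promoters. One lies upstream of the retron region and the Ec86 retron reverse transcriptase (RT86), which reverse-transcribes part of the retron transcript into msDNA. Here, that ssDNA is designed to target rpoB, although the retron non-coding RNA and donor segment are not individually annotated. A second J23119 promoter precedes λ Beta, which anneals the ssDNA to its complementary chromosomal target; an rrnB T1 terminator follows. Separately, an S. pyogenes gRNA scaffold sits downstream of a tet operator-containing promoter, suggesting TetR-regulated sgRNA expression, and is closed by rrnB terminator sequence. Neither Cas9 nor TetR is annotated on this plasmid, so they are presumably supplied elsewhere. The sgRNA enables Cas9 cleavage to select against unedited cells. The two sequence records (6,328 and 6,276 nt) share the same architecture with minor differences in length and annotation.
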