Addgene plasmid #166980: pTJV1ScKm-rpoB
Purpose: Generates ssDNA in vivo targeting E. coli rpoB for recombineering w/ Beta recombinase; temp. sensitive pSC101 ori and sgRNA for Cas9 counterselection; npt2 for kanamycin resistance
Depositing lab: Christopher Reisch. Depositing organization: University of Florida. Publication: Efficient and iterative retron-mediated in vivo recombineering in Escherichia coli. Ellington AJ, Reisch CR. Synth Biol (Oxf). 2022 May 3;7(1):ysac007. doi: 10.1093/synbio/ysac007. eCollection 2022. PubMed 35673614.
Backbone
  Vector backbone: pTJV1Sc-rpoB
  Total vector size (bp): 6328
  Vector type: Bacterial Expression, CRISPR, Synthetic Biology
Growth in bacteria
  Bacterial resistance: Kanamycin, 50 μg/mL
  Growth temperature: 30°C
  Growth strain: DH5alpha
  Copy number: Low Copy
Gene/Insert
  Gene/Insert name: NeoR/KanR
  Insert size (bp): 1429
  Cloning method: Gibson Cloning
  Sequencing primers: 5′ ggcggatcttcacctagatc; 3′ gagacgttgatcggcacgt
Terms and licenses: Academic/Nonprofit Terms; Industry Terms: Not Available to Industry
Depositor comments: Same as pTJV1Sc-rpoB, but spectinomycin resistance marker replaced with kanamycin resistance
How to cite: pTJV1ScKm-rpoB was a gift from Christopher Reisch (Addgene plasmid # 166980 ; http://n2t.net/addgene:166980 ; RRID:Addgene_166980)
